Addgene plasmid #215890: pcDNA5-TRBP-Y358A
Purpose: Expression of TRBP-Y358A
Depositing lab: Kumiko Ui-Tei. Depositing organization: The University of Tokyo. Publication: TRBP-Dicer interaction may enhance HIV-1 TAR RNA translation via TAR RNA processing, repressing host-cell apoptosis. Komori C, Takahashi T, Nakano Y, Ui-Tei K. Biol Open. 2020 Feb 25;9(2):bio050435. doi: 10.1242/bio.050435. PubMed 32051109.
Backbone
  Vector backbone: pcDNA5
  Vector type: Mammalian Expression
Growth in bacteria
  Bacterial resistance: Ampicillin, 100 μg/mL
  Growth temperature: 37°C
  Growth strain: DH5alpha
  Copy number: High Copy
Gene/Insert
  Gene/Insert name: TRBP-Y358A
  Species: H. sapiens (human)
  Entrez Gene: TARBP2 (a.k.a. LOQS, TRBP, TRBP1, TRBP2)
  Cloning method: Ligation Independent Cloning
Terms and licenses: Academic/Nonprofit Terms; Industry Terms: Not Available to Industry
How to cite: pcDNA5-TRBP-Y358A was a gift from Kumiko Ui-Tei (Addgene plasmid # 215890 ; http://n2t.net/addgene:215890 ; RRID:Addgene_215890)
