[The description below was written by a language model from this plasmid's Addgene catalogue record and pLannotate feature annotations shown in this document.]
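Description:
pcDNA5-TRBP-Y358A is a mammalian expression plasmid on a pcDNA5 backbone that encodes human TRBP (TARBP2), the HIV-1 TAR RNA-binding protein, carrying a tyrosine-to-alanine substitution at residue 358. It is propagated in E. coli through a high-copy ColE1/pUC-type origin and selected with ampicillin via the β-lactamase gene and its native promoter. The sequenced construct is 6,333 nt.

The TARBP2 coding sequence is driven by the human CMV immediate-early enhancer and promoter and terminated by the bovine growth hormone polyadenylation signal. Directly downstream of the CMV promoter the annotation picks up two short tet-operator-like matches (scored as PLtetO-1 and TRE3GV fragments). This is consistent with a tetracycline-repressible CMV/TetO2 arrangement, in which expression would be inducible in cells supplying Tet repressor and constitutive otherwise, although the catalogue entry does not say so. Short matches to FLAG and HA epitope sequences lie immediately upstream of the open reading frame, suggesting an N-terminal FLAG-HA tag, which the catalogue also does not list. An FRT site sits directly ahead of a hygromycin resistance gene that has no annotated promoter of its own and is followed by an SV40 poly(A) signal. This layout is typical of Flp-mediated integration vectors, where recombination at a genomic FRT site activates hygromycin resistance and yields isogenic stable lines. Transient transfection is equally possible.

The stated purpose is simply expression of TRBP-Y358A. The associated work concerns the TRBP–Dicer interaction and its effect on TAR RNA processing, translation and host-cell apoptosis, so the mutant presumably serves for comparison with wild-type TRBP. The record does not state the functional consequence of the substitution.
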