Features (pLannotate 1.2.2; 26 found; start..end, strand, type, name):
     28..80      -  misc_feature   bom (fragment): basis of mobility region from pBR322
    235..614     +  enhancer       CMV enhancer: human cytomegalovirus immediate early enhancer
    615..818     +  promoter       CMV promoter: human cytomegalovirus (CMV) immediate early promoter
    820..839     +  promoter       PLtetO-1 promoter (fragment): modified phage lambda PL promoter with tet operator sites (Lutz and Bujard, 1997)
    841..860     +  promoter       PLtetO-1 promoter (fragment): modified phage lambda PL promoter with tet operator sites (Lutz and Bujard, 1997)
    868..901     +  promoter       TRE3GV promoter (fragment): 3rd-generation Tet-responsive promoter that can be activated by binding of Tet-On® 3G, optimized for retroviral and lentiviral vectors
    971..990     +  misc_feature   MCS (fragment): pBluescript multiple cloning site
    998..1017    +  CDS            3xFLAG (fragment): three tandem FLAG® epitope tags
   1025..1051    +  CDS            3xHA (fragment): three tandem HA epitope tags
   1058..2155    +  CDS            TARBP2: TRBP2_HUMAN - Also known as TRBP. Experimental evidence at protein level: Swiss-Prot protein existence level 1. (Microbial infection) Binds to the HIV-1 TAR RNA which is located in the long terminal repeat (LTR) of HIV-1, and stimulates translation of TAR-containing RNAs (PubMed:2011739, PubMed:11438532, PubMed:12475984). This is achieved in part at least by binding to and inhibiting EIF2AK2/PKR, thereby reducing phosphorylation and inhibition of EIF2S1/eIF-2-alpha (PubMed:11438532). May also promote translation of TAR-containing RNAs independently of EIF2AK2/PKR (PubMed:12475984). Mediates re
   2159..2200    +  misc_feature   MCS (fragment): pBluescript multiple cloning site
   2240..2258    -  promoter       T7 promoter: promoter for bacteriophage T7 RNA polymerase
   2291..2515    +  polyA_signal   bGH poly(A) signal: bovine growth hormone polyadenylation signal
   2519..2540    +  promoter       SV40 promoter (fragment): SV40 enhancer and early promoter
   2561..2794    +  rep_origin     f1 ori (fragment) (sequence partly withheld): f1 bacteriophage origin of replication; arrow indicates direction of (+) strand synthesis
   2799..2846    +  protein_bind   FRT: FLP-mediated recombination occurs in the 8-bp core sequence TCTAGAAA (Turan and Bode, 2011). FLP recombinase from the Saccharomyces cerevisiae 2μ plasmid
   2854..3876    +  CDS            HygR: aminoglycoside phosphotransferase from E. coli; aph(4)-Ia; confers resistance to hygromycin
   3886..4011    +  CDS            ble (fragment): BLE_KLEPN - Experimental evidence at protein level: Swiss-Prot protein existence level 1. Binding protein with a strong affinity to the bleomycin family of antibiotics. Binds to CL990; an antimitotic-antibiotic compound. From Klebsiella pneumoniae.
   4006..4127    +  polyA_signal   SV40 poly(A) signal: SV40 polyadenylation signal
   4200..4216    -  protein_bind   lac operator: The lac repressor binds to the lac operator to inhibit transcription in E. coli. This inhibition can be relieved by adding lactose or isopropyl-β-D-thiogalactopyranoside (IPTG). lac repressor encoded by lacI
   4224..4254    -  promoter       lac promoter: promoter for the E. coli lac operon
   4269..4290    -  protein_bind   CAP binding site: CAP binding activates transcription in the presence of cAMP. E. coli catabolite activator protein
   4303..4395    -  CDS            lacI (fragment): lac repressor; lacI; The lac repressor binds to the lac operator to inhibit transcription in E. coli. This inhibition can be relieved by adding lactose or isopropyl-β-D-thiogalactopyranoside (IPTG).
   4578..5166    -  rep_origin     ori: high-copy-number ColE1/pMB1/pBR322/pUC origin of replication
   5337..6197    -  CDS            AmpR: β-lactamase; bla; confers resistance to ampicillin, carbenicillin, and related antibiotics
   6198..6302    -  promoter       AmpR promoter: bla
>Addgene plasmid #215890 | pcDNA5-TRBP-Y358A | addgene full sequence | sequence record 438203 | Addgene NGS Result
GACGGATCGGGAGATCTCCCGATCCCCTATGGTGCACTCTCAGTACAATCTGCTCTGATGCCGCATAGTT
AAGCCAGTATCTGCTCCCTGCTTGTGTGTTGGAGGTCGCTGAGTAGTGCGCGAGCAAAATTTAAGCTACA
ACAAGGCAAGGCTTGACCGACAATTGCATGAAGAATCTGCTTAGGGTTAGGCGTTTTGCGCTGCTTCGCG
ATGTACGGGCCAGATATACGCGTTGACATTGATTATTGACTAGTTATTAATAGTAATCAATTACGGGGTC
ATTAGTTCATAGCCCATATATGGAGTTCCGCGTTACATAACTTACGGTAAATGGCCCGCCTGGCTGACCG
CCCAACGACCCCCGCCCATTGACGTCAATAATGACGTATGTTCCCATAGTAACGCCAATAGGGACTTTCC
ATTGACGTCAATGGGTGGAGTATTTACGGTAAACTGCCCACTTGGCAGTACATCAAGTGTATCATATGCC
AAGTACGCCCCCTATTGACGTCAATGACGGTAAATGGCCCGCCTGGCATTATGCCCAGTACATGACCTTA
TGGGACTTTCCTACTTGGCAGTACATCTACGTATTAGTCATCGCTATTACCATGGTGATGCGGTTTTGGC
AGTACATCAATGGGCGTGGATAGCGGTTTGACTCACGGGGATTTCCAAGTCTCCACCCCATTGACGTCAA
TGGGAGTTTGTTTTGGCACCAAAATCAACGGGACTTTCCAAAATGTCGTAACAACTCCGCCCCATTGACG
CAAATGGGCGGTAGGCGTGTACGGTGGGAGGTCTATATAAGCAGAGCTCTCCCTATCAGTGATAGAGATC
TCCCTATCAGTGATAGAGATCGTCGACGAGCTCGTTTAGTGAACCGTCAGATCGCCTGGAGACGCCATCC
ACGCTGTTTTGACCTCCATAGAAGACACCGGGACCGATCCAGCCTCCGGACTCTAGCGTTTCCACCGCGG
TGGCGGCCGCCACCATGGATTACAAGGATGACGACGACGATAAGTACCCATACGATGTTCCAGATTACGC
TGCTAGCATGAGTGAAGAGGAGCAAGGCTCCGGCACTACCACGGGCTGCGGGCTGCCTAGTATAGAGCAA
ATGCTGGCCGCCAACCCAGGCAAGACCCCGATCAGCCTTCTGCAGGAGTATGGGACCAGAATAGGGAAGA
CGCCTGTGTACGACCTTCTCAAAGCCGAGGGCCAAGCCCACCAGCCTAATTTCACCTTCCGGGTCACCGT
TGGCGACACCAGCTGCACTGGTCAGGGCCCCAGCAAGAAGGCAGCCAAGCACAAGGCAGCTGAGGTGGCC
CTCAAACACCTCAAAGGGGGGAGCATGCTGGAGCCGGCCCTGGAGGACAGCAGTTCTTTTTCTCCCCTAG
ACTCTTCACTGCCTGAGGACATTCCGGTTTTTACTGCTGCAGCAGCTGCTACCCCAGTTCCATCTGTAGT
CCTAACCAGGAGCCCCCCCATGGAACTGCAGCCCCCTGTCTCCCCTCAGCAGTCTGAGTGCAACCCCGTT
GGTGCTCTGCAGGAGCTGGTGGTGCAGAAAGGCTGGCGGTTGCCGGAGTACACAGTGACCCAGGAGTCTG
GGCCAGCCCACCGCAAAGAATTCACCATGACCTGTCGAGTGGAGCGTTTCATTGAGATTGGGAGTGGCAC
TTCCAAAAAATTGGCAAAGCGGAATGCGGCGGCCAAAATGCTGCTTCGAGTGCACACGGTGCCTCTGGAT
GCCCGGGATGGCAATGAGGTGGAGCCTGATGATGACCACTTCTCCATTGGTGTGGGCTCCCGCCTGGATG
GTCTTCGAAACCGGGGCCCAGGTTGCACCTGGGATTCTCTACGAAATTCAGTAGGAGAGAAGATCCTGTC
CCTCCGCAGTTGCTCCCTGGGCTCCCTGGGTGCCCTGGGCCCTGCCTGCTGCCGTGTCCTCAGTGAGCTC
TCTGAGGAGCAGGCCTTTCACGTCAGCTACCTGGATATTGAGGAGCTGAGCCTGAGTGGACTCTGCCAGT
GCCTGGTGGAACTGTCCACCCAGCCGGCCACTGTGTGTCATGGCTCTGCAACCACCAGGGAGGCAGCCCG
TGGTGAGGCTGCCCGCCGTGCCCTGCAGGCACTCAAGATCATGGCAGGCAGCAAGTGAAAGCTTATCGAT
ACCGTCGACCTCGAGGGGGGGCCCGGTACCTTAATTAATTAAGGTACCAGGTAAGTGTACCCAATTCGCC
CTATAGTGAGTCGTATTACAATTCACTCGAAACCCGCTGATCAGCCTCGACTGTGCCTTCTAGTTGCCAG
CCATCTGTTGTTTGCCCCTCCCCCGTGCCTTCCTTGACCCTGGAAGGTGCCACTCCCACTGTCCTTTCCT
AATAAAATGAGGAAATTGCATCGCATTGTCTGAGTAGGTGTCATTCTATTCTGGGGGGTGGGGTGGGGCA
GGACAGCAAGGGGGAGGATTGGGAAGACAATAGCAGGCATGCTGGGGATGCGGTGGGCTCTATGGCTTCT
GAGGCGGAAAGAACCAGCTGGGGCTCTAGGGGGTATCCCC
[124 nt withheld, positions 2561-2684]
C
[91 nt withheld, positions 2686-2776]
AGGGTGATGGTTCACGTACCTAGAAGTTCCTATTCCGAAGTTCCTATTCTCTAGAAAGTATAGGAACTTC
CTTGGCCAAAAAGCCTGAACTCACCGCGACGTCTGTCGAGAAGTTTCTGATCGAAAAGTTCGACAGCGTC
TCCGACCTGATGCAGCTCTCGGAGGGCGAAGAATCTCGTGCTTTCAGCTTCGATGTAGGAGGGCGTGGAT
ATGTCCTGCGGGTAAATAGCTGCGCCGATGGTTTCTACAAAGATCGTTATGTTTATCGGCACTTTGCATC
GGCCGCGCTCCCGATTCCGGAAGTGCTTGACATTGGGGAATTCAGCGAGAGCCTGACCTATTGCATCTCC
CGCCGTGCACAGGGTGTCACGTTGCAAGACCTGCCTGAAACCGAACTGCCCGCTGTTCTGCAGCCGGTCG
CGGAGGCCATGGATGCGATCGCTGCGGCCGATCTTAGCCAGACGAGCGGGTTCGGCCCATTCGGACCGCA
AGGAATCGGTCAATACACTACATGGCGTGATTTCATATGCGCGATTGCTGATCCCCATGTGTATCACTGG
CAAACTGTGATGGACGACACCGTCAGTGCGTCCGTCGCGCAGGCTCTCGATGAGCTGATGCTTTGGGCCG
AGGACTGCCCCGAAGTCCGGCACCTCGTGCACGCGGATTTCGGCTCCAACAATGTCCTGACGGACAATGG
CCGCATAACAGCGGTCATTGACTGGAGCGAGGCGATGTTCGGGGATTCCCAATACGAGGTCGCCAACATC
TTCTTCTGGAGGCCGTGGTTGGCTTGTATGGAGCAGCAGACGCGCTACTTCGAGCGGAGGCATCCGGAGC
TTGCAGGATCGCCGCGGCTCCGGGCGTATATGCTCCGCATTGGTCTTGACCAACTCTATCAGAGCTTGGT
TGACGGCAATTTCGATGATGCAGCTTGGGCGCAGGGTCGATGCGACGCAATCGTCCGATCCGGAGCCGGG
ACTGTCGGGCGTACACAAATCGCCCGCAGAAGCGCGGCCGTCTGGACCGATGGCTGTGTAGAAGTACTCG
CCGATAGTGGAAACCGACGCCCCAGCACTCGTCCGAGGGCAAAGGAATAGCACGTACTACGAGATTTCGA
TTCCACCGCCGCCTTCTATGAAAGGTTGGGCTTCGGAATCGTTTTCCGGGACGCCGGCTGGATGATCCTC
CAGCGCGGGGATCTCATGCTGGAGTTCTTCGCCCACCCCAACTTGTTTATTGCAGCTTATAATGGTTACA
AATAAAGCAATAGCATCACAAATTTCACAAATAAAGCATTTTTTTCACTGCATTCTAGTTGTGGTTTGTC
CAAACTCATCAATGTATCTTATCATGTCTGTATACCGTCGACCTCTAGCTAGAGCTTGGCGTAATCATGG
TCATAGCTGTTTCCTGTGTGAAATTGTTATCCGCTCACAATTCCACACAACATACGAGCCGGAAGCATAA
AGTGTAAAGCCTGGGGTGCCTAATGAGTGAGCTAACTCACATTAATTGCGTTGCGCTCACTGCCCGCTTT
CCAGTCGGGAAACCTGTCGTGCCAGCTGCATTAATGAATCGGCCAACGCGCGGGGAGAGGCGGTTTGCGT
ATTGGGCGCTCTTCCGCTTCCTCGCTCACTGACTCGCTGCGCTCGGTCGTTCGGCTGCGGCGAGCGGTAT
CAGCTCACTCAAAGGCGGTAATACGGTTATCCACAGAATCAGGGGATAACGCAGGAAAGAACATGTGAGC
AAAAGGCCAGCAAAAGGCCAGGAACCGTAAAAAGGCCGCGTTGCTGGCGTTTTTCCATAGGCTCCGCCCC
CCTGACGAGCATCACAAAAATCGACGCTCAAGTCAGAGGTGGCGAAACCCGACAGGACTATAAAGATACC
AGGCGTTTCCCCCTGGAAGCTCCCTCGTGCGCTCTCCTGTTCCGACCCTGCCGCTTACCGGATACCTGTC
CGCCTTTCTCCCTTCGGGAAGCGTGGCGCTTTCTCATAGCTCACGCTGTAGGTATCTCAGTTCGGTGTAG
GTCGTTCGCTCCAAGCTGGGCTGTGTGCACGAACCCCCCGTTCAGCCCGACCGCTGCGCCTTATCCGGTA
ACTATCGTCTTGAGTCCAACCCGGTAAGACACGACTTATCGCCACTGGCAGCAGCCACTGGTAACAGGAT
TAGCAGAGCGAGGTATGTAGGCGGTGCTACAGAGTTCTTGAAGTGGTGGCCTAACTACGGCTACACTAGA
AGAACAGTATTTGGTATCTGCGCTCTGCTGAAGCCAGTTACCTTCGGAAAAAGAGTTGGTAGCTCTTGAT
CCGGCAAACAAACCACCGCTGGTAGCGGTGGTTTTTTTGTTTGCAAGCAGCAGATTACGCGCAGAAAAAA
AGGATCTCAAGAAGATCCTTTGATCTTTTCTACGGGGTCTGACGCTCAGTGGAACGAAAACTCACGTTAA
GGGATTTTGGTCATGAGATTATCAAAAAGGATCTTCACCTAGATCCTTTTAAATTAAAAATGAAGTTTTA
AATCAATCTAAAGTATATATGAGTAAACTTGGTCTGACAGTTACCAATGCTTAATCAGTGAGGCACCTAT
CTCAGCGATCTGTCTATTTCGTTCATCCATAGTTGCCTGACTCCCCGTCGTGTAGATAACTACGATACGG
GAGGGCTTACCATCTGGCCCCAGTGCTGCAATGATACCGCGAGACCCACGCTCACCGGCTCCAGATTTAT
CAGCAATAAACCAGCCAGCCGGAAGGGCCGAGCGCAGAAGTGGTCCTGCAACTTTATCCGCCTCCATCCA
GTCTATTAATTGTTGCCGGGAAGCTAGAGTAAGTAGTTCGCCAGTTAATAGTTTGCGCAACGTTGTTGCC
ATTGCTACAGGCATCGTGGTGTCACGCTCGTCGTTTGGTATGGCTTCATTCAGCTCCGGTTCCCAACGAT
CAAGGCGAGTTACATGATCCCCCATGTTGTGCAAAAAAGCGGTTAGCTCCTTCGGTCCTCCGATCGTTGT
CAGAAGTAAGTTGGCCGCAGTGTTATCACTCATGGTTATGGCAGCACTGCATAATTCTCTTACTGTCATG
CCATCCGTAAGATGCTTTTCTGTGACTGGTGAGTACTCAACCAAGTCATTCTGAGAATAGTGTATGCGGC
GACCGAGTTGCTCTTGCCCGGCGTCAATACGGGATAATACCGCGCCACATAGCAGAACTTTAAAAGTGCT
CATCATTGGAAAACGTTCTTCGGGGCGAAAACTCTCAAGGATCTTACCGCTGTTGAGATCCAGTTCGATG
TAACCCACTCGTGCACCCAACTGATCTTCAGCATCTTTTACTTTCACCAGCGTTTCTGGGTGAGCAAAAA
CAGGAAGGCAAAATGCCGCAAAAAAGGGAATAAGGGCGACACGGAAATGTTGAATACTCATACTCTTCCT
TTTTCAATATTATTGAAGCATTTATCAGGGTTATTGTCTCATGAGCGGATACATATTTGAATGTATTTAG
AAAAATAAACAAATAGGGGTTCCGCGCACATTTCCCCGAAAAGTGCCACCTGACGTC
