>Addgene plasmid #215890 | pcDNA5-TRBP-Y358A | depositor partial sequence | sequence record 440627 | pcDNA5-TRBP-Y358A sequence 1101 bps
ATGAGTGAAGAGGAGCAAGGCTCCGGCACTACCACGGGCTGCGGGCTGCCTAGTATAGAGCAAATGCTGG
CCGCCAACCCAGGCAAGACCCCGATCAGCCTTCTGCAGGAGTATGGGACCAGAATAGGGAAGACGCCTGT
GTACGACCTTCTCAAAGCCGAGGGCCAAGCCCACCAGCCTAATTTCACCTTCCGGGTCACCGTTGGCGAC
ACCAGCTGCACTGGTCAGGGCCCCAGCAAGAAGGCAGCCAAGCACAAGGCAGCTGAGGTGGCCCTCAAAC
ACCTCAAAGGGGGGAGCATGCTGGAGCCGGCCCTGGAGGACAGCAGTTCTTTTTCTCCCCTAGACTCTTC
ACTGCCTGAGGACATTCCGGTTTTTACTGCTGCAGCAGCTGCTACCCCAGTTCCATCTGTAGTCCTAACC
AGGAGCCCCCCCATGGAACTGCAGCCCCCTGTCTCCCCTCAGCAGTCTGAGTGCAACCCCGTTGGTGCTC
TGCAGGAGCTGGTGGTGCAGAAAGGCTGGCGGTTGCCGGAGTACACAGTGACCCAGGAGTCTGGGCCAGC
CCACCGCAAAGAATTCACCATGACCTGTCGAGTGGAGCGTTTCATTGAGATTGGGAGTGGCACTTCCAAA
AAATTGGCAAAGCGGAATGCGGCGGCCAAAATGCTGCTTCGAGTGCACACGGTGCCTCTGGATGCCCGGG
ATGGCAATGAGGTGGAGCCTGATGATGACCACTTCTCCATTGGTGTGGGCTCCCGCCTGGATGGTCTTCG
AAACCGGGGCCCAGGTTGCACCTGGGATTCTCTACGAAATTCAGTAGGAGAGAAGATCCTGTCCCTCCGC
AGTTGCTCCCTGGGCTCCCTGGGTGCCCTGGGCCCTGCCTGCTGCCGTGTCCTCAGTGAGCTCTCTGAGG
AGCAGGCCTTTCACGTCAGCTACCTGGATATTGAGGAGCTGAGCCTGAGTGGACTCTGCCAGTGCCTGGT
GGAACTGTCCACCCAGCCGGCCACTGTGTGTCATGGCTCTGCAACCACCAGGGAGGCAGCCCGTGGTGAG
GCTGCCCGCCGTGCCCTGCAGGCACTCAAGATCATGGCAGGCAGCAAGTGA
